>Addgene plasmid #161474 | pDONR221-SLC4A10_STOP | addgene full sequence | sequence record 458141 | Addgene NGS Result
CTTTCCTGCGTTATCCCCTGATTCTGTGGATAACCGTATTACCGCCTTTGAGTGAGCTGATACCGCTCGC
CGCAGCCGAACGACCGAGCGCAGCGAGTCAGTGAGCGAGGAAGCGGAAGAGCGCCCAATACGCAAACCGC
CTCTCCCCGCGCGTTGGCCGATTCATTAATGCAGCTGGCACGACAGGTTTCCCGACTGGAAAGCGGGCAG
TGAGCGCAACGCAATTAATACGCGTACCGCTAGCCAGGAAGAGTTTGTAGAAACGCAAAAAGGCCATCCG
TCAGGATGGCCTTCTGCTTAGTTTGATGCCTGGCAGTTTATGGCGGGCGTCCTGCCCGCCACCCTCCGGG
CCGTTGCTTCACAACGTTCAAATCCGCTCCCGGCGGATTTGTCCTACTCAGGAGAGCGTTCACCGACAAA
CAACAGATAAAACGAAAGGCCCAGTCTTCCGACTGAGCCTTTCGTTTTATTTGATGCCTGGCAGTTCCCT
ACTCTCGCGTTAACGCTAGCATGGATGTTTTCCCAGTCACGACGTTGTAAAACGACGGCCAGTCTTAAGC
TCGGGCCCCAAATAATGATTTTATTTTGACTGATAGTGACCTGTTCGTTGCAACACATTGATGAGCAATG
CTTTTTTATAATGCCAACTTTGTACAAAAAAGCAGGCTCCACCATGGAGATCAAGGATCAGGGCGCCCAG
ATGGAGCCTCTGCTGCCAACCCGGAACGATGAGGAGGCCGTGGTGGACAGGGGAGGAACCAGATCCATCC
TGAAGACACACTTCGAGAAGGAGGACCTGGAGGGCCACCGGACACTGTTTATCGGAGTGCACGTGCCACT
GGGAGGAAGAAAGAGCCACCGGAGACACAGGCACAGGGGACACAAGCACCGGAAGAGAGATAGGGAGAGG
GACTCTGGACTGGAGGATGGAAGGGAGAGCCCTTCCTTTGACACCCCAAGCCAGAGAGTGCAGTTCATCC
TGGGCACAGAGGACGATGACGAGGAGCACATCCCCCACGATCTGTTCACCGAGCTGGACGAGATCTGCTG
GAGAGAAGGAGAGGACGCAGAGTGGAGGGAGACAGCAAGGTGGCTGAAGTTTGAGGAGGATGTGGAGGAC
GGAGGAGAGCGGTGGTCCAAGCCTTACGTGGCCACCCTGTCCCTGCACTCTCTGTTCGAGCTGAGATCTT
GTATCCTGAACGGCACAGTGCTGCTGGATATGCACGCCAATACCCTGGAGGAGATCGCCGATATGGTGCT
GGACCAGCAGGTGAGCTCCGGCCAGCTGAATGAGGACGTGCGGCACAGAGTGCACGAGGCCCTGATGAAG
CAGCACCACCACCAGAACCAGAAGAAGCTGACCAATCGGATCCCAATCGTGAGATCCTTCGCCGATATCG
GCAAGAAGCAGTCTGAGCCCAACAGCATGGACAAGAATGCAGGACAGGTGGTGAGCCCACAGTCCGCCCC
TGCCTGCGTGGAGAACAAGAATGACGTGAGCAGGGAGAACTCTACCGTGGACTTTAGCAAGGGACTGGGA
GGACAGCAGAAGGGACACACATCCCCCTGTGGCATGAAGCAGAGGCACGAGAAGGGACCACCTCACCAGC
AGGAGAGGGAGGTGGATCTGCACTTCATGAAGAAGATCCCACCCGGCGCCGAGGCCTCCAATATCCTGGT
GGGCGAGCTGGAGTTTCTGGACCGGACCGTGGTGGCCTTCGTGAGACTGTCTCCAGCCGTGCTGCTGCAG
GGACTGGCAGAGGTGCCAATCCCAACACGGTTCCTGTTTATCCTGCTGGGACCTCTGGGCAAGGGACAGC
AGTACCACGAGATCGGCAGATCCATCGCCACCCTGATGACAGATGAGGTGTTCCACGACGTGGCCTATAA
GGCCAAGGATAGGAACGACCTGGTGAGCGGCATCGATGAGTTTCTGGACCAGGTGACCGTGCTGCCTCCA
GGCGAGTGGGATCCCTCTATCAGGATCGAGCCCCCTAAGAACGTGCCTAGCCAGGAGAAGCGCAAGATCC
CCGCCGTGCCTAATGGAACCGCAGCACACGGAGAGGCAGAGCCACACGGCGGCCACAGCGGACCTGAGCT
GCAGAGGACAGGACGCATCTTTGGCGGCCTGATCCTGGACATCAAGCGGAAGGCCCCATACTTCTGGAGC
GACTTCCGGGACGCCTTCTCCCTGCAGTGCCTGGCCTCTTTCCTGTTTCTGTATTGCGCCTGTATGTCCC
CCGTGATCACATTCGGCGGACTGCTGGGAGAGGCAACCGAGGGAAGGATCAGCGCCATCGAGTCCCTGTT
CGGCGCCTCTATGACCGGCATCGCCTACAGCCTGTTTGGAGGACAGCCACTGACCATCCTGGGATCCACA
GGACCCGTGCTGGTGTTCGAGAAGATCCTGTTCAAGTTTTGCAAGGAGTACGGCCTGTCTTATCTGAGCC
TGAGGGCAAGCATCGGACTGTGGACCGCCACACTGTGCATCATCCTGGTGGCCACAGACGCCTCTAGCCT
GGTGTGCTACATCACCCGCTTTACAGAGGAGGCCTTCGCCAGCCTGATCTGTATCATCTTTATCTACGAG
GCCCTGGAGAAGCTGTTCGAGCTGTCCGAGGCCTATCCAATCAACATGCACAATGATCTGGAGCTGCTGA
CCCAGTATTCTTGCAACTGCGTGGAGCCACACAACCCCAGCAATGGCACACTGAAGGAGTGGCGGGAGTC
CAACATCTCTGCCAGCGACATCATCTGGGAGAATCTGACCGTGTCTGAGTGCAAGAGCCTGCACGGCGAG
TACGTGGGCAGAGCCTGTGGCCACGATCACCCTTATGTGCCAGACGTGCTGTTCTGGTCTGTGATCCTGT
TCTTTAGCACCGTGACACTGTCCGCCACCCTGAAGCAGTTTAAGACAAGCAGGTACTTCCCCACCAAGGT
GCGCTCCATCGTGTCTGATTTCGCCGTGTTTCTGACCATCCTGTGCATGGTGCTGATCGACTATGCCATC
GGCATCCCTTCCCCAAAGCTGCAGGTGCCCAGCGTGTTCAAGCCTACACGGGATGACAGAGGCTGGTTTG
TGACCCCTCTGGGCCCCAACCCTTGGTGGACAGTGATCGCCGCCATCATCCCAGCCCTGCTGTGCACCAT
CCTGATCTTTATGGATCAGCAGATCACAGCCGTGATCATCAATAGAAAGGAGCACAAGCTGAAGAAGGGC
TGCGGCTATCACCTGGACCTGCTGATGGTGGCCGTGATGCTGGGCGTGTGCTCCATCATGGGACTGCCTT
GGTTCGTGGCAGCAACCGTGCTGAGCATCACACACGTGAACTCCCTGAAGCTGGAGAGCGAGTGCTCCGC
CCCAGGAGAGCAGCCAAAGTTCCTGGGAATCAGGGAGCAGAGGGTGACCGGCCTGATGATCTTTATCCTG
ATGGGCTCCAGCGTGTTCATGACCAGCATCCTGAAGTTCATCCCAATGCCCGTGCTGTACGGCGTGTTTC
TGTATATGGGCGCCAGCTCCCTGAAGGGCATCCAGTTCTTTGATAGGATCAAGCTGTTCTGGATGCCAGC
CAAGCACCAGCCCGACTTTATCTACCTGAGGCACGTGCCCCTGCGCAAGGTGCACCTGTTCACCATCATC
CAGATGTCCTGTCTGGGCCTGCTGTGGATCATCAAGGTGTCTCGCGCCGCCATCGTGTTTCCTATGATGG
TGCTGGCCCTGGTGTTCGTGAGGAAGCTGATGGATCTGCTGTTTACCAAGCGCGAGCTGAGCTGGCTGGA
TGACCTGATGCCAGAGAGCAAGAAGAAGAAGCTGGAGGATGCCGAGAAGGAGGAGGAGCAGTCTATGCTG
GCCATGGAGGACGAGGGCACAGTGCAGCTGCCTCTGGAGGGCCACTATAGGGATGACCCAAGCGTGATCA
ATATCTCCGACGAGATGTCTAAGACCGCCCTGTGGCGCAACCTGCTGATCACAGCCGATAATAGCAAGGA
CAAGGAGTCTAGCTTCCCTTCTAAGTCCTCTCCAAGCTAAGACCCAGCTTTCTTGTACAAAGTTGGCATT
ATAAGAAAGCATTGCTTATCAATTTGTTGCAACGAACAGGTCACTATCAGTCAAAATAAAATCATTATTT
GCCATCCAGCTGATATCCCCTATAGTGAGTCGTATTACATGGTCATAGCTGTTTCCTGGCAGCTCTGGCC
CGTGTCTCAAAATCTCTGATGTTACATTGCACAAGATAAAAATATATCATCATGAACAATAAAACTGTCT
GCTTACATAAACAGTAATACAAGGGGTGTTATGAGCCATATTCAACGGGAAACGTCGAGGCCGCGATTAA
ATTCCAACATGGATGCTGATTTATATGGGTATAAATGGGCTCGCGATAATGTCGGGCAATCAGGTGCGAC
AATCTATCGCTTGTATGGGAAGCCCGATGCGCCAGAGTTGTTTCTGAAACATGGCAAAGGTAGCGTTGCC
AATGATGTTACAGATGAGATGGTCAGACTAAACTGGCTGACGGAATTTATGCCTCTTCCGACCATCAAGC
ATTTTATCCGTACTCCTGATGATGCATGGTTACTCACCACTGCGATCCCCGGAAAAACAGCATTCCAGGT
ATTAGAAGAATATCCTGATTCAGGTGAAAATATTGTTGATGCGCTGGCAGTGTTCCTGCGCCGGTTGCAT
TCGATTCCTGTTTGTAATTGTCCTTTTAACAGCGATCGCGTATTTCGTCTCGCTCAGGCGCAATCACGAA
TGAATAACGGTTTGGTTGATGCGAGTGATTTTGATGACGAGCGTAATGGCTGGCCTGTTGAACAAGTCTG
GAAAGAAATGCATAAACTTTTGCCATTCTCACCGGATTCAGTCGTCACTCATGGTGATTTCTCACTTGAT
AACCTTATTTTTGACGAGGGGAAATTAATAGGTTGTATTGATGTTGGACGAGTCGGAATCGCAGACCGAT
ACCAGGATCTTGCCATCCTATGGAACTGCCTCGGTGAGTTTTCTCCTTCATTACAGAAACGGCTTTTTCA
AAAATATGGTATTGATAATCCTGATATGAATAAATTGCAGTTTCATTTGATGCTCGATGAGTTTTTCTAA
TCAGAATTGGTTAATTGGTTGTAACACTGGCAGAGCATTACGCTGACTTGACGGGACGGCGCAAGCTCAT
GACCAAAATCCCTTAACGTGAGTTACGCGTCGTTCCACTGAGCGTCAGACCCCGTAGAAAAGATCAAAGG
ATCTTCTTGAGATCCTTTTTTTCTGCGCGTAATCTGCTGCTTGCAAACAAAAAAACCACCGCTACCAGCG
GTGGTTTGTTTGCCGGATCAAGAGCTACCAACTCTTTTTCCGAAGGTAACTGGCTTCAGCAGAGCGCAGA
TACCAAATACTGTTCTTCTAGTGTAGCCGTAGTTAGGCCACCACTTCAAGAACTCTGTAGCACCGCCTAC
ATACCTCGCTCTGCTAATCCTGTTACCAGTGGCTGCTGCCAGTGGCGATAAGTCGTGTCTTACCGGGTTG
GACTCAAGACGATAGTTACCGGATAAGGCGCAGCGGTCGGGCTGAACGGGGGGTTCGTGCACACAGCCCA
GCTTGGAGCGAACGACCTACACCGAACTGAGATACCTACAGCGTGAGCTATGAGAAAGCGCCACGCTTCC
CGAAGGGAGAAAGGCGGACAGGTATCCGGTAAGCGGCAGGGTCGGAACAGGAGAGCGCACGAGGGAGCTT
CCAGGGGGAAACGCCTGGTATCTTTATAGTCCTGTCGGGTTTCGCCACCTCTGACTTGAGCGTCGATTTT
TGTGATGCTCGTCAGGGGGGCGGAGCCTATGGAAAAACGCCAGCAACGCGGCCTTTTTACGGTTCCTGGC
CTTTTGCTGGCCTTTTGCTCACATGTT
Features (pLannotate 1.2.2; 10 found; start..end, strand, type, name):
    121..213     +  CDS            lacI (fragment): lac repressor; lacI; The lac repressor binds to the lac operator to inhibit transcription in E. coli. This inhibition can be relieved by adding lactose or isopropyl-β-D-thiogalactopyranoside (IPTG).
    268..295     -  terminator     rrnB T2 terminator: transcription terminator T2 from the E. coli rrnB gene
    427..470     +  terminator     rrnB T1 terminator: Escherichia coli rrnB; transcription terminator T1 from the E. coli rrnB gene
    517..553     -  CDS            lacZα (fragment): LacZα fragment of β-galactosidase; lacZ fragment
    569..668     +  protein_bind   attL1: mutant version of attL; recombination site for the Gateway® LR reaction LR Clonase™
    674..4027    +  CDS            SLC4A10: S4A10_HUMAN - Also known as NBCN2 From Homo sapiens (Human).
   4032..4131    -  protein_bind   attL2: mutant version of attL; recombination site for the Gateway® LR reaction LR Clonase™
   4149..4167    -  promoter       T7 promoter: promoter for bacteriophage T7 RNA polymerase
   4301..5110    +  CDS            KanR: aminoglycoside phosphotransferase; aph(3')-Ia; confers resistance to kanamycin in bacteria or G418 (Geneticin®) in eukaryotes
   5257..5845    +  rep_origin     ori: high-copy-number ColE1/pMB1/pBR322/pUC origin of replication
