>Addgene plasmid #161474 | pDONR221-SLC4A10_STOP | analyzer sequence | sequence record 312882
CTTTCCTGCGTTATCCCCTGATTCTGTGGATAACCGTATTACCGCCTTTGAGTGAGCTGATACCGCTCGC
CGCAGCCGAACGACCGAGCGCAGCGAGTCAGTGAGCGAGGAAGCGGAAGAGCGCCCAATACGCAAACCGC
CTCTCCCCGCGCGTTGGCCGATTCATTAATGCAGCTGGCACGACAGGTTTCCCGACTGGAAAGCGGGCAG
TGAGCGCAACGCAATTAATACGCGTACCGCTAGCCAGGAAGAGTTTGTAGAAACGCAAAAAGGCCATCCG
TCAGGATGGCCTTCTGCTTAGTTTGATGCCTGGCAGTTTATGGCGGGCGTCCTGCCCGCCACCCTCCGGG
CCGTTGCTTCACAACGTTCAAATCCGCTCCCGGCGGATTTGTCCTACTCAGGAGAGCGTTCACCGACAAA
CAACAGATAAAACGAAAGGCCCAGTCTTCCGACTGAGCCTTTCGTTTTATTTGATGCCTGGCAGTTCCCT
ACTCTCGCGTTAACGCTAGCATGGATGTTTTCCCAGTCACGACGTTGTAAAACGACGGCCAGTCTTAAGC
TCGGGCCCCAAATAATGATTTTATTTTGACTGATAGTGACCTGTTCGTTGCAACACATTGATGAGCAATG
CTTTTTTATAATGCCAACTTTGTACAAAAAAGCAGGCTCCACCATGGAGATCAAGGATCAGGGCGCCCAG
ATGGAGCCTCTGCTGCCAACCCGGAACGATGAGGAGGCCGTGGTGGACAGGGGAGGAACCAGATCCATCC
TGAAGACACACTTCGAGAAGGAGGACCTGGAGGGCCACCGGACACTGTTTATCGGAGTGCACGTGCCACT
GGGAGGAAGAAAGAGCCACCGGAGACACAGGCACAGGGGACACAAGCACCGGAAGAGAGATAGGGAGAGG
GACTCTGGACTGGAGGATGGAAGGGAGAGCCCTTCCTTTGACACCCCAAGCCAGAGAGTGCAGTTCATCC
TGGGCACAGAGGACGATGACGAGGAGCACATCCCCCACGATCTGTTCACCGAGCTGGACGAGATCTGCTG
GAGAGAAGGAGAGGACGCAGAGTGGAGGGAGACAGCAAGGTGGCTGAAGTTTGAGGAGGATGTGGAGGAC
GGAGGAGAGCGGTGGTCCAAGCCTTACGTGGCCACCCTGTCCCTGCACTCTCTGTTCGAGCTGAGATCTT
GTATCCTGAACGGCACAGTGCTGCTGGATATGCACGCCAATACCCTGGAGGAGATCGCCGATATGGTGCT
GGACCAGCAGGTGAGCTCCGGCCAGCTGAATGAGGACGTGCGGCACAGAGTGCACGAGGCCCTGATGAAG
CAGCACCACCACCAGAACCAGAAGAAGCTGACCAATCGGATCCCAATCGTGAGATCCTTCGCCGATATCG
GCAAGAAGCAGTCTGAGCCCAACAGCATGGACAAGAATGCAGGACAGGTGGTGAGCCCACAGTCCGCCCC
TGCCTGCGTGGAGAACAAGAATGACGTGAGCAGGGAGAACTCTACCGTGGACTTTAGCAAGGGACTGGGA
GGACAGCAGAAGGGACACACATCCCCCTGTGGCATGAAGCAGAGGCACGAGAAGGGACCACCTCACCAGC
AGGAGAGGGAGGTGGATCTGCACTTCATGAAGAAGATCCCACCCGGCGCCGAGGCCTCCAATATCCTGGT
GGGCGAGCTGGAGTTTCTGGACCGGACCGTGGTGGCCTTCGTGAGACTGTCTCCAGCCGTGCTGCTGCAG
GGACTGGCAGAGGTGCCAATCCCAACACGGTTCCTGTTTATCCTGCTGGGACCTCTGGGCAAGGGACAGC
AGTACCACGAGATCGGCAGATCCATCGCCACCCTGATGACAGATGAGGTGTTCCACGACGTGGCCTATAA
GGCCAAGGATAGGAACGACCTGGTGAGCGGCATCGATGAGTTTCTGGACCAGGTGACCGTGCTGCCTCCA
GGCGAGTGGGATCCCTCTATCAGGATCGAGCCCCCTAAGAACGTGCCTAGCCAGGAGAAGCGCAAGATCC
CCGCCGTGCCTAATGGAACCGCAGCACACGGAGAGGCAGAGCCACACGGCGGCCACAGCGGACCTGAGCT
GCAGAGGACAGGACGCATCTTTGGCGGCCTGATCCTGGACATCAAGCGGAAGGCCCCATACTTCTGGAGC
GACTTCCGGGACGCCTTCTCCCTGCAGTGCCTGGCCTCTTTCCTGTTTCTGTATTGCGCCTGTATGTCCC
CCGTGATCACATTCGGCGGACTGCTGGGAGAGGCAACCGAGGGAAGGATCAGCGCCATCGAGTCCCTGTT
CGGCGCCTCTATGACCGGCATCGCCTACAGCCTGTTTGGAGGACAGCCACTGACCATCCTGGGATCCACA
GGACCCGTGCTGGTGTTCGAGAAGATCCTGTTCAAGTTTTGCAAGGAGTACGGCCTGTCTTATCTGAGCC
TGAGGGCAAGCATCGGACTGTGGACCGCCACACTGTGCATCATCCTGGTGGCCACAGACGCCTCTAGCCT
GGTGTGCTACATCACCCGCTTTACAGAGGAGGCCTTCGCCAGCCTGATCTGTATCATCTTTATCTACGAG
GCCCTGGAGAAGCTGTTCGAGCTGTCCGAGGCCTATCCAATCAACATGCACAATGATCTGGAGCTGCTGA
CCCAGTATTCTTGCAACTGCGTGGAGCCACACAACCCCAGCAATGGCACACTGAAGGAGTGGCGGGAGTC
CAACATCTCTGCCAGCGACATCATCTGGGAGAATCTGACCGTGTCTGAGTGCAAGAGCCTGCACGGCGAG
TACGTGGGCAGAGCCTGTGGCCACGATCACCCTTATGTGCCAGACGTGCTGTTCTGGTCTGTGATCCTGT
TCTTTAGCACCGTGACACTGTCCGCCACCCTGAAGCAGTTTAAGACAAGCAGGTACTTCCCCACCAAGGT
GCGCTCCATCGTGTCTGATTTCGCCGTGTTTCTGACCATCCTGTGCATGGTGCTGATCGACTATGCCATC
GGCATCCCTTCCCCAAAGCTGCAGGTGCCCAGCGTGTTCAAGCCTACACGGGATGACAGAGGCTGGTTTG
TGACCCCTCTGGGCCCCAACCCTTGGTGGACAGTGATCGCCGCCATCATCCCAGCCCTGCTGTGCACCAT
CCTGATCTTTATGGATCAGCAGATCACAGCCGTGATCATCAATAGAAAGGAGCACAAGCTGAAGAAGGGC
TGCGGCTATCACCTGGACCTGCTGATGGTGGCCGTGATGCTGGGCGTGTGCTCCATCATGGGACTGCCTT
GGTTCGTGGCAGCAACCGTGCTGAGCATCACACACGTGAACTCCCTGAAGCTGGAGAGCGAGTGCTCCGC
CCCAGGAGAGCAGCCAAAGTTCCTGGGAATCAGGGAGCAGAGGGTGACCGGCCTGATGATCTTTATCCTG
ATGGGCTCCAGCGTGTTCATGACCAGCATCCTGAAGTTCATCCCAATGCCCGTGCTGTACGGCGTGTTTC
TGTATATGGGCGCCAGCTCCCTGAAGGGCATCCAGTTCTTTGATAGGATCAAGCTGTTCTGGATGCCAGC
CAAGCACCAGCCCGACTTTATCTACCTGAGGCACGTGCCCCTGCGCAAGGTGCACCTGTTCACCATCATC
CAGATGTCCTGTCTGGGCCTGCTGTGGATCATCAAGGTGTCTCGCGCCGCCATCGTGTTTCCTATGATGG
TGCTGGCCCTGGTGTTCGTGAGGAAGCTGATGGATCTGCTGTTTACCAAGCGCGAGCTGAGCTGGCTGGA
TGACCTGATGCCAGAGAGCAAGAAGAAGAAGCTGGAGGATGCCGAGAAGGAGGAGGAGCAGTCTATGCTG
GCCATGGAGGACGAGGGCACAGTGCAGCTGCCTCTGGAGGGCCACTATAGGGATGACCCAAGCGTGATCA
ATATCTCCGACGAGATGTCTAAGACCGCCCTGTGGCGCAACCTGCTGATCACAGCCGATAATAGCAAGGA
CAAGGAGTCTAGCTTCCCTTCTAAGTCCTCTCCAAGCTAAGACCCAGCTTTCTTGTACAAAGTTGGCATT
ATAAGAAAGCATTGCTTATCAATTTGTTGCAACGAACAGGTCACTATCAGTCAAAATAAAATCATTATTT
GCCATCCAGCTGATATCCCCTATAGTGAGTCGTATTACATGGTCATAGCTGTTTCCTGGCAGCTCTGGCC
CGTGTCTCAAAATCTCTGATGTTACATTGCACAAGATAAAATAATATCATCATGAACAATAAAACTGTCT
GCTTACATAAACAGTAATACAAGGGGTGTTATGAGCCATATTCAACGGGAAACGTCGAGGCCGCGATTAA
ATTCCAACATGGATGCTGATTTATATGGGTATAAATGGGCTCGCGATAATGTCGGGCAATCAGGTGCGAC
AATCTATCGCTTGTATGGGAAGCCCGATGCGCCAGAGTTGTTTCTGAAACATGGCAAAGGTAGCGTTGCC
AATGATGTTACAGATGAGATGGTCAGACTAAACTGGCTGACGGAATTTATGCCTCTTCCGACCATCAAGC
ATTTTATCCGTACTCCTGATGATGCATGGTTACTCACCACTGCGATCCCCGGAAAAACAGCATTCCAGGT
ATTAGAAGAATATCCTGATTCAGGTGAAAATATTGTTGATGCGCTGGCAGTGTTCCTGCGCCGGTTGCAT
TCGATTCCTGTTTGTAATTGTCCTTTTAACAGCGATCGCGTATTTCGTCTCGCTCAGGCGCAATCACGAA
TGAATAACGGTTTGGTTGATGCGAGTGATTTTGATGACGAGCGTAATGGCTGGCCTGTTGAACAAGTCTG
GAAAGAAATGCATAAACTTTTGCCATTCTCACCGGATTCAGTCGTCACTCATGGTGATTTCTCACTTGAT
AACCTTATTTTTGACGAGGGGAAATTAATAGGTTGTATTGATGTTGGACGAGTCGGAATCGCAGACCGAT
ACCAGGATCTTGCCATCCTATGGAACTGCCTCGGTGAGTTTTCTCCTTCATTACAGAAACGGCTTTTTCA
AAAATATGGTATTGATAATCCTGATATGAATAAATTGCAGTTTCATTTGATGCTCGATGAGTTTTTCTAA
TCAGAATTGGTTAATTGGTTGTAACACTGGCAGAGCATTACGCTGACTTGACGGGACGGCGCAAGCTCAT
GACCAAAATCCCTTAACGTGAGTTACGCGTCGTTCCACTGAGCGTCAGACCCCGTAGAAAAGATCAAAGG
ATCTTCTTGAGATCCTTTTTTTCTGCGCGTAATCTGCTGCTTGCAAACAAAAAAACCACCGCTACCAGCG
GTGGTTTGTTTGCCGGATCAAGAGCTACCAACTCTTTTTCCGAAGGTAACTGGCTTCAGCAGAGCGCAGA
TACCAAATACTGTTCTTCTAGTGTAGCCGTAGTTAGGCCACCACTTCAAGAACTCTGTAGCACCGCCTAC
ATACCTCGCTCTGCTAATCCTGTTACCAGTGGCTGCTGCCAGTGGCGATAAGTCGTGTCTTACCGGGTTG
GACTCAAGACGATAGTTACCGGATAAGGCGCAGCGGTCGGGCTGAACGGGGGGTTCGTGCACACAGCCCA
GCTTGGAGCGAACGACCTACACCGAACTGAGATACCTACAGCGTGAGCTATGAGAAAGCGCCACGCTTCC
CGAAGGGAGAAAGGCGGACAGGTATCCGGTAAGCGGCAGGGTCGGAACAGGAGAGCGCACGAGGGAGCTT
CCAGGGGGAAACGCCTGGTATCTTTATAGTCCTGTCGGGTTTCGCCACCTCTGACTTGAGCGTCGATTTT
TGTGATGCTCGTCAGGGGGGCGGAGCCTATGGAAAAACGCCAGCAACGCGGCCTTTTTACGGTTCCTGGC
CTTTTGCTGGCCTTTTGCTCACATGTT
Features (pLannotate 1.2.2; 10 found; start..end, strand, type, name):
    121..213     +  CDS            lacI (fragment): lac repressor; lacI; The lac repressor binds to the lac operator to inhibit transcription in E. coli. This inhibition can be relieved by adding lactose or isopropyl-β-D-thiogalactopyranoside (IPTG).
    268..295     -  terminator     rrnB T2 terminator: transcription terminator T2 from the E. coli rrnB gene
    427..470     +  terminator     rrnB T1 terminator: Escherichia coli rrnB; transcription terminator T1 from the E. coli rrnB gene
    517..553     -  CDS            lacZα (fragment): LacZα fragment of β-galactosidase; lacZ fragment
    569..668     +  protein_bind   attL1: mutant version of attL; recombination site for the Gateway® LR reaction LR Clonase™
    674..4027    +  CDS            SLC4A10: S4A10_HUMAN - Also known as NBCN2 From Homo sapiens (Human).
   4032..4131    -  protein_bind   attL2: mutant version of attL; recombination site for the Gateway® LR reaction LR Clonase™
   4149..4167    -  promoter       T7 promoter: promoter for bacteriophage T7 RNA polymerase
   4301..5110    +  CDS            KanR: aminoglycoside phosphotransferase; aph(3')-Ia; confers resistance to kanamycin in bacteria or G418 (Geneticin®) in eukaryotes
   5257..5845    +  rep_origin     ori: high-copy-number ColE1/pMB1/pBR322/pUC origin of replication
