[The description below was written by a language model from this plasmid's Addgene catalogue record and pLannotate feature annotations shown in this document.]
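Description:
pDONR221-SLC4A10_STOP is a Gateway entry clone built on the pDONR221 backbone, carrying a codon-optimized open reading frame for human SLC4A10 (also known as NBCn2 or NCBE), a member of the solute carrier (SLC) family. The sequenced plasmid is about 5.9 kb, with an insert of roughly 3.4 kb. It is maintained in E. coli through a high-copy ColE1/pUC-type origin and selected with kanamycin via an aminoglycoside phosphotransferase (KanR) gene. Although the catalogue lists the vector type as mammalian expression, the feature table shows no eukaryotic promoter or polyadenylation signal. The plasmid is therefore a promoterless shuttle for the ORF rather than an expression construct in its own right.

The SLC4A10 coding sequence sits between attL1 and attL2, the recombination sites used in the Gateway LR reaction. This allows directional transfer of the ORF into any attR-containing destination vector, which then supplies the promoter, tags and selection markers. Upstream of the cassette, rrnB T1 and T2 terminators insulate the insert from read-through transcription originating in the backbone. A T7 promoter lies just beyond attL2, oriented back toward the insert. The short lacI and lacZα fragments annotated near the terminators are backbone remnants with no evident function.

This version retains a stop codon at the end of the ORF, so it suits native, untagged or N-terminally tagged expression but not C-terminal fusions. A companion clone without the stop codon exists for that purpose. The plasmid belongs to a consortium-wide collection of SLC transporter clones intended for subcloning into custom expression vectors.
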