Addgene plasmid #161474: pDONR221-SLC4A10_STOP
Purpose: Gateway entry clone with codon-optimized ORF sequence for subcloning into custom expression vectors. Contains a STOP codon at the end of the codon-optimized ORF sequence.
Depositing lab: RESOLUTE Consortium & Giulio Superti-Furga. Depositing organization: CeMM Research Center for Molecular Medicine. Publication: The RESOLUTE consortium: unlocking SLC transporters for drug discovery. Superti-Furga G, Lackner D, Wiedmer T, Ingles-Prieto A, Barbosa B, Girardi E, Goldmann U, Gurtl B, Klavins K, Klimek C, Lindinger S, Lineiro-Retes E, Muller AC, Onstein S, Redinger G, Reil D, Sedlyarov V, Wolf G, Crawford M, Everley R, ... Steppan CM. Nat Rev Drug Discov. 2020 Jul;19(7):429-430. doi: 10.1038/d41573-020-00056-6. PubMed 32265506.
Backbone
  Vector backbone: pDONR221
  Backbone manufacturer: ThermoFisher Scientific
  Backbone size w/o insert (bp): 2550
  Vector type: Mammalian Expression
Growth in bacteria
  Bacterial resistance: Kanamycin, 50 μg/mL
  Growth temperature: 37°C
  Growth strain: NEB Stable
  Copy number: High Copy
Gene/Insert
  Gene/Insert name: SLC4A10 (alt name: NBCn2, NCBE)
  Species: H. sapiens (human)
  Insert size (bp): 3357
  Entrez Gene: SLC4A10 (a.k.a. NCBE, NBCn2)
  Cloning method: Gateway Cloning
  Sequencing primers: 5′ M13-fwd; 3′ M13-rev
Terms and licenses: Academic/Nonprofit Terms; Industry Terms
Depositor comments: This plasmid contains a STOP codon at the end of the codon-optimized ORF. For the version of this plasmid that does not contain a STOP codon, please see Addgene plasmid 132308 For more information on the full Resolute plasmid collection, please see www.addgene.org/depositor-collections/re-solute/. Please provide your feedback on this plasmid to the RESOLUTE consortium by filling out their RESOLUTE repository feedback form: https://forms.office.com/Pages/ResponsePage.aspx?id=0e05yklzmkS7rjFGQL4N7z4feCLQvEJAmVcOCM_u885UN1JJRko0Ukg4TVQwNTZLOUxPQVJWT1NHUCQlQCN0PWcu
How to cite: pDONR221-SLC4A10_STOP was a gift from RESOLUTE Consortium & Giulio Superti-Furga (Addgene plasmid # 161474 ; http://n2t.net/addgene:161474 ; RRID:Addgene_161474)
