>Addgene plasmid #161474 | pDONR221-SLC4A10_STOP | depositor partial sequence | sequence record 312883 | Codon-optimized ORF of SLC4A10
ATGGAGATCAAGGATCAGGGCGCCCAGATGGAGCCTCTGCTGCCAACCCGGAACGATGAGGAGGCCGTGG
TGGACAGGGGAGGAACCAGATCCATCCTGAAGACACACTTCGAGAAGGAGGACCTGGAGGGCCACCGGAC
ACTGTTTATCGGAGTGCACGTGCCACTGGGAGGAAGAAAGAGCCACCGGAGACACAGGCACAGGGGACAC
AAGCACCGGAAGAGAGATAGGGAGAGGGACTCTGGACTGGAGGATGGAAGGGAGAGCCCTTCCTTTGACA
CCCCAAGCCAGAGAGTGCAGTTCATCCTGGGCACAGAGGACGATGACGAGGAGCACATCCCCCACGATCT
GTTCACCGAGCTGGACGAGATCTGCTGGAGAGAAGGAGAGGACGCAGAGTGGAGGGAGACAGCAAGGTGG
CTGAAGTTTGAGGAGGATGTGGAGGACGGAGGAGAGCGGTGGTCCAAGCCTTACGTGGCCACCCTGTCCC
TGCACTCTCTGTTCGAGCTGAGATCTTGTATCCTGAACGGCACAGTGCTGCTGGATATGCACGCCAATAC
CCTGGAGGAGATCGCCGATATGGTGCTGGACCAGCAGGTGAGCTCCGGCCAGCTGAATGAGGACGTGCGG
CACAGAGTGCACGAGGCCCTGATGAAGCAGCACCACCACCAGAACCAGAAGAAGCTGACCAATCGGATCC
CAATCGTGAGATCCTTCGCCGATATCGGCAAGAAGCAGTCTGAGCCCAACAGCATGGACAAGAATGCAGG
ACAGGTGGTGAGCCCACAGTCCGCCCCTGCCTGCGTGGAGAACAAGAATGACGTGAGCAGGGAGAACTCT
ACCGTGGACTTTAGCAAGGGACTGGGAGGACAGCAGAAGGGACACACATCCCCCTGTGGCATGAAGCAGA
GGCACGAGAAGGGACCACCTCACCAGCAGGAGAGGGAGGTGGATCTGCACTTCATGAAGAAGATCCCACC
CGGCGCCGAGGCCTCCAATATCCTGGTGGGCGAGCTGGAGTTTCTGGACCGGACCGTGGTGGCCTTCGTG
AGACTGTCTCCAGCCGTGCTGCTGCAGGGACTGGCAGAGGTGCCAATCCCAACACGGTTCCTGTTTATCC
TGCTGGGACCTCTGGGCAAGGGACAGCAGTACCACGAGATCGGCAGATCCATCGCCACCCTGATGACAGA
TGAGGTGTTCCACGACGTGGCCTATAAGGCCAAGGATAGGAACGACCTGGTGAGCGGCATCGATGAGTTT
CTGGACCAGGTGACCGTGCTGCCTCCAGGCGAGTGGGATCCCTCTATCAGGATCGAGCCCCCTAAGAACG
TGCCTAGCCAGGAGAAGCGCAAGATCCCCGCCGTGCCTAATGGAACCGCAGCACACGGAGAGGCAGAGCC
ACACGGCGGCCACAGCGGACCTGAGCTGCAGAGGACAGGACGCATCTTTGGCGGCCTGATCCTGGACATC
AAGCGGAAGGCCCCATACTTCTGGAGCGACTTCCGGGACGCCTTCTCCCTGCAGTGCCTGGCCTCTTTCC
TGTTTCTGTATTGCGCCTGTATGTCCCCCGTGATCACATTCGGCGGACTGCTGGGAGAGGCAACCGAGGG
AAGGATCAGCGCCATCGAGTCCCTGTTCGGCGCCTCTATGACCGGCATCGCCTACAGCCTGTTTGGAGGA
CAGCCACTGACCATCCTGGGATCCACAGGACCCGTGCTGGTGTTCGAGAAGATCCTGTTCAAGTTTTGCA
AGGAGTACGGCCTGTCTTATCTGAGCCTGAGGGCAAGCATCGGACTGTGGACCGCCACACTGTGCATCAT
CCTGGTGGCCACAGACGCCTCTAGCCTGGTGTGCTACATCACCCGCTTTACAGAGGAGGCCTTCGCCAGC
CTGATCTGTATCATCTTTATCTACGAGGCCCTGGAGAAGCTGTTCGAGCTGTCCGAGGCCTATCCAATCA
ACATGCACAATGATCTGGAGCTGCTGACCCAGTATTCTTGCAACTGCGTGGAGCCACACAACCCCAGCAA
TGGCACACTGAAGGAGTGGCGGGAGTCCAACATCTCTGCCAGCGACATCATCTGGGAGAATCTGACCGTG
TCTGAGTGCAAGAGCCTGCACGGCGAGTACGTGGGCAGAGCCTGTGGCCACGATCACCCTTATGTGCCAG
ACGTGCTGTTCTGGTCTGTGATCCTGTTCTTTAGCACCGTGACACTGTCCGCCACCCTGAAGCAGTTTAA
GACAAGCAGGTACTTCCCCACCAAGGTGCGCTCCATCGTGTCTGATTTCGCCGTGTTTCTGACCATCCTG
TGCATGGTGCTGATCGACTATGCCATCGGCATCCCTTCCCCAAAGCTGCAGGTGCCCAGCGTGTTCAAGC
CTACACGGGATGACAGAGGCTGGTTTGTGACCCCTCTGGGCCCCAACCCTTGGTGGACAGTGATCGCCGC
CATCATCCCAGCCCTGCTGTGCACCATCCTGATCTTTATGGATCAGCAGATCACAGCCGTGATCATCAAT
AGAAAGGAGCACAAGCTGAAGAAGGGCTGCGGCTATCACCTGGACCTGCTGATGGTGGCCGTGATGCTGG
GCGTGTGCTCCATCATGGGACTGCCTTGGTTCGTGGCAGCAACCGTGCTGAGCATCACACACGTGAACTC
CCTGAAGCTGGAGAGCGAGTGCTCCGCCCCAGGAGAGCAGCCAAAGTTCCTGGGAATCAGGGAGCAGAGG
GTGACCGGCCTGATGATCTTTATCCTGATGGGCTCCAGCGTGTTCATGACCAGCATCCTGAAGTTCATCC
CAATGCCCGTGCTGTACGGCGTGTTTCTGTATATGGGCGCCAGCTCCCTGAAGGGCATCCAGTTCTTTGA
TAGGATCAAGCTGTTCTGGATGCCAGCCAAGCACCAGCCCGACTTTATCTACCTGAGGCACGTGCCCCTG
CGCAAGGTGCACCTGTTCACCATCATCCAGATGTCCTGTCTGGGCCTGCTGTGGATCATCAAGGTGTCTC
GCGCCGCCATCGTGTTTCCTATGATGGTGCTGGCCCTGGTGTTCGTGAGGAAGCTGATGGATCTGCTGTT
TACCAAGCGCGAGCTGAGCTGGCTGGATGACCTGATGCCAGAGAGCAAGAAGAAGAAGCTGGAGGATGCC
GAGAAGGAGGAGGAGCAGTCTATGCTGGCCATGGAGGACGAGGGCACAGTGCAGCTGCCTCTGGAGGGCC
ACTATAGGGATGACCCAAGCGTGATCAATATCTCCGACGAGATGTCTAAGACCGCCCTGTGGCGCAACCT
GCTGATCACAGCCGATAATAGCAAGGACAAGGAGTCTAGCTTCCCTTCTAAGTCCTCTCCAAGCTAA
